Addgene plasmid #186661: VIR_sgRNA
Purpose: VIR sgRNA plasmid
Depositing lab: Astrid Haase. Depositing organization: National Institute of Diabetes & Digestive & Kidney Diseases (NIDDK). Publication: Functional editing of endogenous genes through rapid selection of cell pools (Rapid generation of endogenously tagged genes in Drosophila ovarian somatic sheath cells). Meng Q, Stoyko D, Andrews CM, Konstantinidou P, Genzor P, O T, Elchert AR, Benner L, Sobti S, Katz EY, Haase AD. Nucleic Acids Res. 2022 May 27. pii: 6594084. doi: 10.1093/nar/gkac448. PubMed 35639929.
Backbone
  Vector backbone: pU6-BbsI-chiRNA
  Vector type: Insect Expression
Growth in bacteria
  Bacterial resistance: Ampicillin, 100 μg/mL
  Growth temperature: 30°C
  Growth strain: NEB Stable
  Copy number: High Copy
Gene/Insert
  Gene/Insert name: VIR sgRNA Plasmid
  gRNA/shRNA sequence: GCTGACACTTCCCGTAAACT
  Species: D. melanogaster (fly)
  Entrez Gene: vir (a.k.a. CG3496, Dmel\CG3496, Vir)
  Cloning method: Unknown
  Sequencing primers: 5′ Unknown
Terms and licenses: Academic/Nonprofit Terms; Industry Terms: Not Available to Industry
Depositor comments: sgRNA sequence: GCTGACACTTCCCGTAAACT. The corresponding genome sequence is: ACTGACACTTCCCGTAAACT. Please visit https://www.biorxiv.org/content/10.1101/2020.12.18.423517v1 for bioRxiv preprint.
How to cite: VIR_sgRNA was a gift from Astrid Haase (Addgene plasmid # 186661 ; http://n2t.net/addgene:186661 ; RRID:Addgene_186661)
