[The description below was written by a language model from this plasmid's Addgene catalogue record and pLannotate feature annotations shown in this document.]
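Description:
VIR_sgRNA is a small (about 3.5 kb) guide RNA expression plasmid for Drosophila cells, built on the pU6-BbsI-chiRNA backbone, which is itself derived from a pBluescript-type cloning vector. It is maintained in E. coli through a high-copy ColE1/pUC origin and selected with ampicillin via the β-lactamase gene and its native promoter. Leftover pBluescript elements remain around the cassette: fragments of the multiple cloning site, flanking T7 and T3 phage promoters, the lac promoter/operator with CAP site, lacZα and lacI fragments, and an f1 origin for single-stranded DNA production. None of these is needed for the plasmid's function in insect cells.

The payload is a single RNA polymerase III transcription unit. The Drosophila U6-2 snRNA promoter drives a 20-nucleotide spacer, located in the short gap between the promoter and the annotated Streptococcus pyogenes Cas9 guide RNA scaffold, producing a chimeric sgRNA. The spacer targets the D. melanogaster gene vir (CG3496). The depositor notes that the first base of the guide differs from the genomic sequence, being a G in place of the genomic A; a 5' G is commonly used to favour initiation from U6 promoters. The plasmid carries no Cas9 gene, no donor template and no marker for selection in insect cells, so these must be provided separately. According to the associated publication, the construct belongs to a set of reagents for editing and endogenously tagging genes in Drosophila ovarian somatic sheath cells with rapid selection of edited cell pools. The record does not state the cloning method, although the backbone name points to BbsI sites for spacer insertion.
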