Features (pLannotate 1.2.2; 15 found; start..end, strand, type, name):
    100..118     +  promoter       T7 promoter: promoter for bacteriophage T7 RNA polymerase
    127..171     -  misc_feature   MCS (fragment): pBluescript multiple cloning site
    172..571     +  promoter       dU6-2 promoter: RNA polymerase III promoter for Drosophila U6-2 snRNA (Das et al., 1987)
    592..667     +  misc_RNA       gRNA scaffold: guide RNA scaffold for the Streptococcus pyogenes CRISPR/Cas9 system
    673..736     -  misc_feature   MCS (fragment): pBluescript multiple cloning site
    749..767     -  promoter       T3 promoter: promoter for bacteriophage T3 RNA polymerase
    812..828     -  protein_bind   lac operator: The lac repressor binds to the lac operator to inhibit transcription in E. coli. This inhibition can be relieved by adding lactose or isopropyl-β-D-thiogalactopyranoside (IPTG). lac repressor encoded by lacI
    836..866     -  promoter       lac promoter: promoter for the E. coli lac operon
    881..902     -  protein_bind   CAP binding site: CAP binding activates transcription in the presence of cAMP. E. coli catabolite activator protein
    915..1007    -  CDS            lacI (fragment): lac repressor; lacI; The lac repressor binds to the lac operator to inhibit transcription in E. coli. This inhibition can be relieved by adding lactose or isopropyl-β-D-thiogalactopyranoside (IPTG).
   1190..1778    -  rep_origin     ori: high-copy-number ColE1/pMB1/pBR322/pUC origin of replication
   1949..2809    -  CDS            AmpR: β-lactamase; bla; confers resistance to ampicillin, carbenicillin, and related antibiotics
   2810..2914    -  promoter       AmpR promoter: bla
   2967..3395    -  rep_origin     f1 ori (sequence partly withheld): f1 bacteriophage origin of replication; arrow indicates direction of (+) strand synthesis
   3400..97      -  CDS            lacZα (fragment) (across the origin): LacZα fragment of β-galactosidase; lacZ fragment
>Addgene plasmid #186661 | VIR_sgRNA | addgene full sequence | sequence record 367442 | Addgene NGS Result
CGCCAGCTGGCGAAAGGGGGATGTGCTGCAAGGCGATTAAGTTGGGTAACGCCAGGGTTTTCCCAGTCAC
GACGTTGTAAAACGACGGCCAGTGAATTGTAATACGACTCACTATAGGGCGAATTGGGTACCGGGCCCCC
CCTCGAGGTCGACGGTATCGATAAGCTTGATGTTCGACTTGCAGCCTGAAATACGGCACGAGTAGGAAAA
GCCGAGTCAAATGCCGAATGCAGAGTCTCATTACAGCACAATCAACTCAAGAAAAACTCGACACTTTTTT
ACCATTTGCACTTAAATCCTTTTTTATTCGTTATGTATACTTTTTTTGGTCCCTAACCAAAACAAAACCA
AACTCTCTTAGTCGTGCCTCTATATTTAAAACTATCAATTTATTATAGTCAATAAATCGAACTGTGTTTT
CAACAAACGAACAATAGGACACTTTGATTCTAAAGGAAATTTTGAAAATCTTAAGCAGAGGGTTCTTAAG
ACCATTTGCCAATTCTTATAATTCTCAACTGCTCTTTCCTGATGTTGATCATTTATATAGGTATGTTTTC
CTCAATACTTCGCTGACACTTCCCGTAAACTGTTTTAGAGCTAGAAATAGCAAGTTAAAATAAGGCTAGT
CCGTTATCAACTTGAAAAAGTGGCACCGAGTCGGTGCTTTTTTATCGAATTCCTGCAGCCCGGGGGATCC
ACTAGTTCTAGAGCGGCCGCCACCGCGGTGGAGCTCCAGCTTTTGTTCCCTTTAGTGAGGGTTAATTTCG
AGCTTGGCGTAATCATGGTCATAGCTGTTTCCTGTGTGAAATTGTTATCCGCTCACAATTCCACACAACA
TACGAGCCGGAAGCATAAAGTGTAAAGCCTGGGGTGCCTAATGAGTGAGCTAACTCACATTAATTGCGTT
GCGCTCACTGCCCGCTTTCCAGTCGGGAAACCTGTCGTGCCAGCTGCATTAATGAATCGGCCAACGCGCG
GGGAGAGGCGGTTTGCGTATTGGGCGCTCTTCCGCTTCCTCGCTCACTGACTCGCTGCGCTCGGTCGTTC
GGCTGCGGCGAGCGGTATCAGCTCACTCAAAGGCGGTAATACGGTTATCCACAGAATCAGGGGATAACGC
AGGAAAGAACATGTGAGCAAAAGGCCAGCAAAAGGCCAGGAACCGTAAAAAGGCCGCGTTGCTGGCGTTT
TTCCATAGGCTCCGCCCCCCTGACGAGCATCACAAAAATCGACGCTCAAGTCAGAGGTGGCGAAACCCGA
CAGGACTATAAAGATACCAGGCGTTTCCCCCTGGAAGCTCCCTCGTGCGCTCTCCTGTTCCGACCCTGCC
GCTTACCGGATACCTGTCCGCCTTTCTCCCTTCGGGAAGCGTGGCGCTTTCTCATAGCTCACGCTGTAGG
TATCTCAGTTCGGTGTAGGTCGTTCGCTCCAAGCTGGGCTGTGTGCACGAACCCCCCGTTCAGCCCGACC
GCTGCGCCTTATCCGGTAACTATCGTCTTGAGTCCAACCCGGTAAGACACGACTTATCGCCACTGGCAGC
AGCCACTGGTAACAGGATTAGCAGAGCGAGGTATGTAGGCGGTGCTACAGAGTTCTTGAAGTGGTGGCCT
AACTACGGCTACACTAGAAGAACAGTATTTGGTATCTGCGCTCTGCTGAAGCCAGTTACCTTCGGAAAAA
GAGTTGGTAGCTCTTGATCCGGCAAACAAACCACCGCTGGTAGCGGTGGTTTTTTTGTTTGCAAGCAGCA
GATTACGCGCAGAAAAAAAGGATCTCAAGAAGATCCTTTGATCTTTTCTACGGGGTCTGACGCTCAGTGG
AACGAAAACTCACGTTAAGGGATTTTGGTCATGAGATTATCAAAAAGGATCTTCACCTAGATCCTTTTAA
ATTAAAAATGAAGTTTTAAATCAATCTAAAGTATATATGAGTAAACTTGGTCTGACAGTTACCAATGCTT
AATCAGTGAGGCACCTATCTCAGCGATCTGTCTATTTCGTTCATCCATAGTTGCCTGACTCCCCGTCGTG
TAGATAACTACGATACGGGAGGGCTTACCATCTGGCCCCAGTGCTGCAATGATACCGCGAGACCCACGCT
CACCGGCTCCAGATTTATCAGCAATAAACCAGCCAGCCGGAAGGGCCGAGCGCAGAAGTGGTCCTGCAAC
TTTATCCGCCTCCATCCAGTCTATTAATTGTTGCCGGGAAGCTAGAGTAAGTAGTTCGCCAGTTAATAGT
TTGCGCAACGTTGTTGCCATTGCTACAGGCATCGTGGTGTCACGCTCGTCGTTTGGTATGGCTTCATTCA
GCTCCGGTTCCCAACGATCAAGGCGAGTTACATGATCCCCCATGTTGTGCAAAAAAGCGGTTAGCTCCTT
CGGTCCTCCGATCGTTGTCAGAAGTAAGTTGGCCGCAGTGTTATCACTCATGGTTATGGCAGCACTGCAT
AATTCTCTTACTGTCATGCCATCCGTAAGATGCTTTTCTGTGACTGGTGAGTACTCAACCAAGTCATTCT
GAGAATAGTGTATGCGGCGACCGAGTTGCTCTTGCCCGGCGTCAATACGGGATAATACCGCGCCACATAG
CAGAACTTTAAAAGTGCTCATCATTGGAAAACGTTCTTCGGGGCGAAAACTCTCAAGGATCTTACCGCTG
TTGAGATCCAGTTCGATGTAACCCACTCGTGCACCCAACTGATCTTCAGCATCTTTTACTTTCACCAGCG
TTTCTGGGTGAGCAAAAACAGGAAGGCAAAATGCCGCAAAAAAGGGAATAAGGGCGACACGGAAATGTTG
AATACTCATACTCTTCCTTTTTCAATATTATTGAAGCATTTATCAGGGTTATTGTCTCATGAGCGGATAC
ATATTTGAATGTATTTAGAAAAATAAACAAATAGGGGTTCCGCGCACATTTCCCCGAAAAGTGCCACCTA
AATTGTAAGCGTTAATATTTTGTTAAAATTCGCGTTAAATTTTTGTTAAATCAGCTCATTTTTTAACCAA
TAGGCCGAAATCGGCAAAATCCCTTATAAATCAAAAGAATAGACCGAGATAGGGT
[37 nt withheld, positions 3066-3102]
AAAGAACGTGGACTCCAACGTCAAAGG
[49 nt withheld, positions 3130-3178]
T
[91 nt withheld, positions 3180-3270]
G
[124 nt withheld, positions 3272-3395]
CCCATTCGCCATTCAGGCTGCGCAACTGTTGGGAAGGGCGATCGGTGCGGGCCTCTTCGCTATTA
